Addgene plasmid #65730: pet23a_RBPMS_1_120
Purpose: plasmid for bacterial overexpression of RBPMS
Depositing lab: Thomas Tuschl. Depositing organization: Rockefeller University. Publication: Identification of the RNA recognition element of the RBPMS family of RNA-binding proteins and their transcriptome-wide mRNA targets. Farazi TA, Leonhardt CS, Mukherjee N, Mihailovic A, Li S, Max KE, Meyer C, Yamaji M, Cekan P, Jacobs NC, Gerstberger S, Bognanni C, Larsson E, Ohler U, Tuschl T. RNA. 2014 Jul;20(7):1090-102. doi: 10.1261/rna.045005.114. Epub 2014 May 23. PubMed 24860013.
Backbone
  Vector backbone: pet23a
  Backbone manufacturer: Novagen
  Backbone size w/o insert (bp): 3626
  Vector type: Bacterial Expression
Growth in bacteria
  Bacterial resistance: Ampicillin, 100 μg/mL
  Growth temperature: 37°C
  Growth strain: Top10
  Copy number: Unknown
Gene/Insert
  Gene/Insert name: RBPMS
  Species: H. sapiens (human)
  Mutation: deletion construct encoding amino acids 1-120
  GenBank ID: NM_001008710
  Entrez Gene: RBPMS (a.k.a. HERMES)
  Promoter: T7
  Tag / fusion protein: His Tag (C terminal on backbone)
  Cloning method: Restriction Enzyme; 5′ cloning site SalI (not destroyed); 3′ cloning site NotI (not destroyed)
  Sequencing primers: 5′ T7_promoter_primer; 3′ T7_Terminal_Primer
Terms and licenses: Academic/Nonprofit Terms; Industry Terms: Not Available to Industry
How to cite: pet23a_RBPMS_1_120 was a gift from Thomas Tuschl (Addgene plasmid # 65730 ; http://n2t.net/addgene:65730 ; RRID:Addgene_65730)
