[The description below was written by a language model from this plasmid's Addgene catalogue record and pLannotate feature annotations shown in this document.]
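Description:
pet23a_RBPMS_1_120 is a bacterial expression plasmid built on the Novagen pET-23a backbone for overproduction of a truncated form of the human RNA-binding protein RBPMS (also known as HERMES) in E. coli. The plasmid is about 4.0 kb and is maintained through a ColE1/pMB1-type origin. The annotation also detects the pBR322-derived bom region and a rop coding sequence, although the catalogue lists copy number as unknown. Selection is by ampicillin through the β-lactamase gene under its own promoter, and an f1 phage origin is present, which in principle allows single-stranded DNA production.

The expression cassette is driven by the bacteriophage T7 promoter, so it requires a host that supplies T7 RNA polymerase. The promoter is followed by the efficient T7 gene 10 ribosome binding site and the short T7 tag (gene 10 leader), which promotes translation initiation. The insert, cloned between SalI and NotI sites that both remain intact, is a deletion construct encoding amino acids 1–120 of RBPMS, matching the 360-nt fragment annotated in the feature table. It lies downstream of the T7 tag on the same strand, though the record does not state whether the two are fused. It is followed by the backbone-encoded C-terminal His tag, annotated as an 18-nt match consistent with six histidines, for metal-affinity purification. The T7 terminator closes the unit. The small "SET1" fragment annotated between the His tag and the terminator is probably a similarity hit to T7-derived backbone sequence rather than a functional fusion partner.

The stated purpose is bacterial overexpression of RBPMS. The associated study defined the RNA recognition element and mRNA targets of the RBPMS family, a setting in which purified recombinant protein would be useful for binding studies, although the record does not detail specific uses.
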