Features (pLannotate 1.2.2; 14 found; start..end, strand, type, name):
     12..467     +  rep_origin     f1 ori (sequence partly withheld): f1 bacteriophage origin of replication; arrow indicates direction of (+) strand synthesis
    494..598     +  promoter       AmpR promoter: bla
    599..1459    +  CDS            AmpR: β-lactamase; bla; confers resistance to ampicillin, carbenicillin, and related antibiotics
   1630..2218    +  rep_origin     ori: high-copy-number ColE1/pMB1/pBR322/pUC origin of replication
   2404..2546    -  misc_feature   bom: basis of mobility region from pBR322
   2648..2839    -  CDS            rop: Rop protein, which maintains plasmids at low copy number; rop
   2856..3236    +  CDS            YPB1_ECOLX: Protein predicted: Swiss-Prot protein existence level 4. From Escherichia coli.
   3348..3366    +  promoter       T7 promoter: promoter for bacteriophage T7 RNA polymerase
   3398..3420    +  RBS            RBS: efficient ribosome binding site from bacteriophage T7 gene 10 (Olins and Rangwala, 1989)
   3428..3460    +  CDS            T7 tag (gene 10 leader): leader peptide from bacteriophage T7 gene 10 promotes efficient translation in E. coli
   3491..3850    +  CDS            RBPMS (fragment): RBPMS_HUMAN - Also known as HERMES. Experimental evidence at protein level: Swiss-Prot protein existence level 1. Acts as a coactivator of transcriptional activity. Required to increase TGFB1/Smad-mediated transactivation. Acts through SMAD2, SMAD3 and SMAD4 to increase transcriptional activity. Increases phosphorylation of SMAD2 and SMAD3 on their C-terminal SSXS motif, possibly through recruitment of TGFBR1. Promotes the nuclear accumulation of SMAD2, SMAD3 and SMAD4 proteins (PubMed:26347403). Binds to poly(A) RNA (PubMed:17099224, PubMed:26347403). From Homo sapiens (Human).
   3866..3883    +  CDS            9xHis (fragment): 9xHis affinity tag
   3893..3942    +  CDS            SET1 (fragment): solubility-enhancement tag derived from T7 phage gene 10B
   3950..3997    +  terminator     T7 terminator: transcription terminator for bacteriophage T7 RNA polymerase
>Addgene plasmid #65730 | pet23a_RBPMS_1_120 | depositor full sequence | sequence record 111784 | pet23a_RBPMS_1_120 sequence 4022 bps
TGGCGAATGGG
[124 nt withheld, positions 12-135]
C
[91 nt withheld, positions 137-227]
A
[49 nt withheld, positions 229-277]
CCTTTGACGTTGGAGTCCACGTTCTTT
[37 nt withheld, positions 305-341]
ACCCTATCTCGGTCTATTCTTTTGATTTATAAGGGATTTTGCCGATTTCGGCCTATTGGTTAAAAAATGA
GCTGATTTAACAAAAATTTAACGCGAATTTTAACAAAATATTAACGTTTACAATTTCAGGTGGCACTTTT
CGGGGAAATGTGCGCGGAACCCCTATTTGTTTATTTTTCTAAATACATTCAAATATGTATCCGCTCATGA
GACAATAACCCTGATAAATGCTTCAATAATATTGAAAAAGGAAGAGTATGAGTATTCAACATTTCCGTGT
CGCCCTTATTCCCTTTTTTGCGGCATTTTGCCTTCCTGTTTTTGCTCACCCAGAAACGCTGGTGAAAGTA
AAAGATGCTGAAGATCAGTTGGGTGCACGAGTGGGTTACATCGAACTGGATCTCAACAGCGGTAAGATCC
TTGAGAGTTTTCGCCCCGAAGAACGTTTTCCAATGATGAGCACTTTTAAAGTTCTGCTATGTGGCGCGGT
ATTATCCCGTATTGACGCCGGGCAAGAGCAACTCGGTCGCCGCATACACTATTCTCAGAATGACTTGGTT
GAGTACTCACCAGTCACAGAAAAGCATCTTACGGATGGCATGACAGTAAGAGAATTATGCAGTGCTGCCA
TAACCATGAGTGATAACACTGCGGCCAACTTACTTCTGACAACGATCGGAGGACCGAAGGAGCTAACCGC
TTTTTTGCACAACATGGGGGATCATGTAACTCGCCTTGATCGTTGGGAACCGGAGCTGAATGAAGCCATA
CCAAACGACGAGCGTGACACCACGATGCCTGCAGCAATGGCAACAACGTTGCGCAAACTATTAACTGGCG
AACTACTTACTCTAGCTTCCCGGCAACAATTAATAGACTGGATGGAGGCGGATAAAGTTGCAGGACCACT
TCTGCGCTCGGCCCTTCCGGCTGGCTGGTTTATTGCTGATAAATCTGGAGCCGGTGAGCGTGGGTCTCGC
GGTATCATTGCAGCACTGGGGCCAGATGGTAAGCCCTCCCGTATCGTAGTTATCTACACGACGGGGAGTC
AGGCAACTATGGATGAACGAAATAGACAGATCGCTGAGATAGGTGCCTCACTGATTAAGCATTGGTAACT
GTCAGACCAAGTTTACTCATATATACTTTAGATTGATTTAAAACTTCATTTTTAATTTAAAAGGATCTAG
GTGAAGATCCTTTTTGATAATCTCATGACCAAAATCCCTTAACGTGAGTTTTCGTTCCACTGAGCGTCAG
ACCCCGTAGAAAAGATCAAAGGATCTTCTTGAGATCCTTTTTTTCTGCGCGTAATCTGCTGCTTGCAAAC
AAAAAAACCACCGCTACCAGCGGTGGTTTGTTTGCCGGATCAAGAGCTACCAACTCTTTTTCCGAAGGTA
ACTGGCTTCAGCAGAGCGCAGATACCAAATACTGTCCTTCTAGTGTAGCCGTAGTTAGGCCACCACTTCA
AGAACTCTGTAGCACCGCCTACATACCTCGCTCTGCTAATCCTGTTACCAGTGGCTGCTGCCAGTGGCGA
TAAGTCGTGTCTTACCGGGTTGGACTCAAGACGATAGTTACCGGATAAGGCGCAGCGGTCGGGCTGAACG
GGGGGTTCGTGCACACAGCCCAGCTTGGAGCGAACGACCTACACCGAACTGAGATACCTACAGCGTGAGC
TATGAGAAAGCGCCACGCTTCCCGAAGGGAGAAAGGCGGACAGGTATCCGGTAAGCGGCAGGGTCGGAAC
AGGAGAGCGCACGAGGGAGCTTCCAGGGGGAAACGCCTGGTATCTTTATAGTCCTGTCGGGTTTCGCCAC
CTCTGACTTGAGCGTCGATTTTTGTGATGCTCGTCAGGGGGGCGGAGCCTATGGAAAAACGCCAGCAACG
CGGCCTTTTTACGGTTCCTGGCCTTTTGCTGGCCTTTTGCTCACATGTTCTTTCCTGCGTTATCCCCTGA
TTCTGTGGATAACCGTATTACCGCCTTTGAGTGAGCTGATACCGCTCGCCGCAGCCGAACGACCGAGCGC
AGCGAGTCAGTGAGCGAGGAAGCGGAAGAGCGCCTGATGCGGTATTTTCTCCTTACGCATCTGTGCGGTA
TTTCACACCGCATATATGGTGCACTCTCAGTACAATCTGCTCTGATGCCGCATAGTTAAGCCAGTATACA
CTCCGCTATCGCTACGTGACTGGGTCATGGCTGCGCCCCGACACCCGCCAACACCCGCTGACGCGCCCTG
ACGGGCTTGTCTGCTCCCGGCATCCGCTTACAGACAAGCTGTGACCGTCTCCGGGAGCTGCATGTGTCAG
AGGTTTTCACCGTCATCACCGAAACGCGCGAGGCAGCTGCGGTAAAGCTCATCAGCGTGGTCGTGAAGCG
ATTCACAGATGTCTGCCTGTTCATCCGCGTCCAGCTCGTTGAGTTTCTCCAGAAGCGTTAATGTCTGGCT
TCTGATAAAGCGGGCCATGTTAAGGGCGGTTTTTTCCTGTTTGGTCACTGATGCCTCCGTGTAAGGGGGA
TTTCTGTTCATGGGGGTAATGATACCGATGAAACGAGAGAGGATGCTCACGATACGGGTTACTGATGATG
AACATGCCCGGTTACTGGAACGTTGTGAGGGTAAACAACTGGCGGTATGGATGCGGCGGGACCAGAGAAA
AATCACTCAGGGTCAATGCCAGCGCTTCGTTAATACAGATGTAGGTGTTCCACAGGGTAGCCAGCAGCAT
CCTGCGATGCAGATCCGGAACATAATGGTGCAGGGCGCTGACTTCCGCGTTTCCAGACTTTACGAAACAC
GGAAACCGAAGACCATTCATGTTGTTGCTCAGGTCGCAGACGTTTTGCAGCAGCAGTCGCTTCACGTTCG
CTCGCGTATCGGTGATTCATTCTGCTAACCAGTAAGGCAACCCCGCCAGCCTAGCCGGGTCCTCAACGAC
AGGAGCACGATCATGCGCACCCGTGGCCAGGACCCAACGCTGCCCGAGATCTCGATCCCGCGAAATTAAT
ACGACTCACTATAGGGAGACCACAACGGTTTCCCTCTAGAAATAATTTTGTTTAACTTTAAGAAGGAGAT
ATACATATGGCTAGCATGACTGGTGGACAGCAAATGGGTCGCGGATCCGAATTCGAGCTCCGTCGACCCA
TGAACAACGGCGGCAAAGCCGAGAAGGAGAACACCCCGAGCGAGGCCAACCTTCAGGAGGAGGAGGTCCG
GACCCTATTTGTCAGTGGCCTTCCTCTGGATATCAAACCTCGGGAGCTCTATCTGCTTTTCAGACCATTT
AAGGGCTATGAGGGTTCTCTTATAAAGCTCACATCTAAACAGCCTGTAGGTTTTGTCAGTTTTGACAGTC
GCTCAGAAGCAGAGGCTGCAAAGAATGCTTTGAATGGCATCCGCTTCGATCCTGAAATTCCGCAAACACT
ACGACTAGAGTTTGCTAAGGCAAACACGAAGATGGCCAAGAACAAACTCGTAGGGACTCCAAACCCCAGT
ACTCCTCTGGCGGCCGCACTCGAGCACCACCACCACCACCACTGAGATCCGGCTGCTAACAAAGCCCGAA
AGGAAGCTGAGTTGGCTGCTGCCACCGCTGAGCAATAACTAGCATAACCCCTTGGGGCCTCTAAACGGGT
CTTGAGGGGTTTTTTGCTGAAAGGAGGAACTATATCCGGAT
