>Addgene plasmid #65730 | pet23a_RBPMS_1_120 | addgene partial sequence | sequence record 116440 | T7term 5'-GCTAGTTATTGCTCAGCGG-3'
GTTAGCAGCCGGATCTCAGTGGTGGTGGTGGTGGTGCTCGAGTGCGGCCGCCAGAGGAGTACTGGGGTTT
GGAGTCCCTACGAGTTTGTTCTTGGCCATCTTCGTGTTTGCCTTAGCAAACTCTAGTCGTAGTGTTTGCG
GAATTTCAGGATCGAAGCGGATGCCATTCAAAGCATTCTTTGCAGCCTCTGCTTCTGAGCGACTGTCAAA
ACTGACAAAACCTACAGGCTGTTTAGATGTGAGCTTTATAAGAGAACCCTCATAGCCCTTAAATGGTCTG
AAAAGCAGATAGAGCTCCCGAGGTTTGATATCCAGAGGAAGGCCACTGACAAATAGGGTCCGGACCTCCT
CCTCCTGAAGGTTGGCCTCGCTCGGGGTGTTCTCCTTCTCGGCTTTGCCGCCGTTGTTCATGGGTCGACG
GAGCTCGAATTCGGATCCGCGACCCATTTGCTGTCCACCAGTCATGCTAGCCATATGTATATCTCCTTCT
TAAAGTTAAACAAAATTATTTCTAGAGGGAAACCGTTGTGGTCTCCCTATAGTGAGTCGTATTAATTTCG
CGGGATCGAGATCTCGGGCAGCGTTGGGTCCTGGCCACGGGTGCGCATGATCGTGCTCCTGTCGTTGAGG
ACCCGGCTAGGCTGGCGGGGTTGCCTTACTGGTTAGCAGAATGAATCACCGATACGCGAGCGAACGTGAA
GCGACTGCTGCTGCAAAACGTCTGCGACCTGAGCAACAACATGAATGGTCTTCGGTTTCCGTGTTTCGTA
AAGTCTGGAAACGCGGAAGTCAGCGCCCTGCACCATTATGTTCCGGATCTGCATCGCAGGA
